Addgene plasmid #90359: pLminP_Luc2P_RE17
Purpose: NFAT - PKC/Ca++ gene reporter
Depositing lab: Ramnik Xavier. Depositing organization: Broad Institute. Publication: Simultaneous Pathway Activity Inference and Gene Expression Analysis Using RNA Sequencing. O'Connell DJ, Kolde R, Sooknah M, Graham DB, Sundberg TB, Latorre IJ, Mikkelsen TS, Xavier RJ. Cell Syst. 2016 May 25;2(5):323-34. doi: 10.1016/j.cels.2016.04.011. Epub 2016 May 19. PubMed 27211859.
Backbone
  Vector backbone: pLenti7.3
  Backbone manufacturer: Thermo Fisher
  Backbone size w/o insert (bp): 7251
  Total vector size (bp): 9293
  Vector type: Lentiviral
  Selectable markers: eGFP
Growth in bacteria
  Bacterial resistance: Ampicillin, 100 μg/mL
  Growth temperature: 37°C
  Growth strain: NEB Stable
  Copy number: High Copy
Gene/Insert
  Gene/Insert name: Firefly luciferase (alt name: Luc2P)
  Species: P. pyralis
  Insert size (bp): 1776
  Promoter: NFAT
  Cloning method: Gibson Cloning
  Sequencing primers: 5′ GGTACAGTGCAGGGGAAAGA
Resource information
  A portion of this plasmid was derived from a plasmid made by: pGL4.29 reporter vector (Promega)
Terms and licenses: Academic/Nonprofit Terms; Industry Terms: Not Available to Industry
How to cite: pLminP_Luc2P_RE17 was a gift from Ramnik Xavier (Addgene plasmid # 90359 ; http://n2t.net/addgene:90359 ; RRID:Addgene_90359)
