[The description below was written by a language model from this plasmid's Addgene catalogue record and pLannotate feature annotations shown in this document.]
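Description:
pLminP_Luc2P_RE17 is a lentiviral transcriptional reporter built on the pLenti7.3 backbone and designed to read out NFAT activity downstream of PKC/calcium signalling. It is propagated in E. coli through a high-copy ColE1/pUC-type origin with ampicillin resistance (AmpR); an f1 origin and remnants of a lac/T7/T3 cloning region are also present in the bacterial backbone. The viral portion has a third-generation, self-inactivating layout: an RSV promoter drives a truncated HIV-1 5' LTR, followed by the Ψ packaging signal with a gag fragment, the RRE for Rev-dependent export of the genomic RNA, and the cPPT/CTS. The 3' LTR carries the ΔU3 deletion, so the integrated provirus lacks LTR promoter activity and does not interfere with the internal reporter. An SV40 poly(A) signal and SV40 origin lie downstream of it.

The reporter cassette consists of three tandem NFAT binding sites from the human IL-2 gene placed upstream of a minimal TATA-box promoter (minP) with low basal activity. This drives the synthetic luc2 firefly luciferase fused to an hPEST degradation sequence (Luc2P). Destabilising the enzyme shortens its half-life, so the luminescent signal follows changes in transcription more closely. This portion derives from a Promega pGL4.29 reporter vector. A WPRE follows to enhance transcript expression, and a separate SV40 promoter drives Emerald GFP, which serves as the marker for identifying or sorting transduced mammalian cells in place of drug selection.

The associated publication concerns pathway activity inference, and the "RE17" name suggests this is one of a series of response-element reporters, though the record does not describe such a set. The sequenced record is 9,246 nt, slightly shorter than the 9,293 bp catalogue size.
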