Features (pLannotate 1.2.2; 31 found; start..end, strand, type, name):
      3..229     +  promoter       RSV promoter: Rous sarcoma virus enhancer/promoter
    230..410     +  LTR            5' LTR (truncated): truncated 5' long terminal repeat (LTR) from HIV-1
    457..582     +  misc_feature   HIV-1 Ψ: packaging signal of human immunodeficiency virus type 1
    566..929     +  CDS            HIV-1 gag (fragment): gag protein from human immunodeficiency virus 1; gag
   1075..1308    +  misc_feature   RRE: The Rev response element (RRE) of HIV-1 allows for Rev-dependent mRNA export from the nucleus to the cytoplasm.
   1685..1785    +  CDS            Rev (fragment): human immunodeficiency virus 1 (HIV-1) Rev protein; rev; enhances nuclear export of unspliced and incompletely spliced viral mRNAs
   1804..1921    +  misc_feature   cPPT/CTS: central polypurine tract and central termination sequence of HIV-1
   1946..1975    +  protein_bind   NFAT binding site: NFAT binding site from the human interleukin 2 (IL-2) gene (Mattila et al., 1990) NFAT transcription factor
   1976..2005    +  protein_bind   NFAT binding site: NFAT binding site from the human interleukin 2 (IL-2) gene (Mattila et al., 1990) NFAT transcription factor
   2006..2035    +  protein_bind   NFAT binding site: NFAT binding site from the human interleukin 2 (IL-2) gene (Mattila et al., 1990) NFAT transcription factor
   2078..2109    +  promoter       minP: minimal TATA-box promoter with low basal activity
   2142..3791    +  CDS            luciferase: firefly luciferase synthetic luc2 version of the luciferase gene
   3795..3914    +  CDS            hPEST: PEST degradation sequence from mouse ornithine decarboxylase human codon-optimized
   4006..4594    +  misc_feature   WPRE: woodchuck hepatitis virus posttranscriptional regulatory element
   4609..4925    +  promoter       SV40 promoter: SV40 enhancer and early promoter
   4976..5695    +  CDS            EmGFP: Emerald GFP mammalian codon-optimized
   5694..5765    +  CDS            nef (fragment): NEF_HV1Z2 - Experimental evidence at protein level: Swiss-Prot protein existence level 1. Extracellular Nef protein targets CD4(+) T-lymphocytes for apoptosis by interacting with CXCR4 surface receptors. From Human immunodeficiency virus type 1 group M subtype D (isolate Z2/CDC-Z34) (HIV-1).
   5767..6000    +  LTR            3' LTR (ΔU3): self-inactivating 3' long terminal repeat (LTR) from HIV-1
   6072..6193    +  polyA_signal   SV40 poly(A) signal: SV40 polyadenylation signal
   6233..6368    +  rep_origin     SV40 ori: SV40 origin of replication
   6389..6407    -  promoter       T7 promoter: promoter for bacteriophage T7 RNA polymerase
   6415..6570    +  CDS            lacZα (fragment): LacZα fragment of β-galactosidase; lacZ fragment
   6575..7003    +  rep_origin     f1 ori (sequence partly withheld): f1 bacteriophage origin of replication; arrow indicates direction of (+) strand synthesis
   7056..7160    +  promoter       AmpR promoter: bla
   7161..8021    +  CDS            AmpR: β-lactamase; bla; confers resistance to ampicillin, carbenicillin, and related antibiotics
   8192..8780    +  rep_origin     ori: high-copy-number ColE1/pMB1/pBR322/pUC origin of replication
   8963..9055    +  CDS            lacI (fragment): lac repressor; lacI; The lac repressor binds to the lac operator to inhibit transcription in E. coli. This inhibition can be relieved by adding lactose or isopropyl-β-D-thiogalactopyranoside (IPTG).
   9068..9089    +  protein_bind   CAP binding site: CAP binding activates transcription in the presence of cAMP. E. coli catabolite activator protein
   9104..9134    +  promoter       lac promoter: promoter for the E. coli lac operon
   9142..9158    +  protein_bind   lac operator: The lac repressor binds to the lac operator to inhibit transcription in E. coli. This inhibition can be relieved by adding lactose or isopropyl-β-D-thiogalactopyranoside (IPTG). lac repressor encoded by lacI
   9203..9221    +  promoter       T3 promoter: promoter for bacteriophage T3 RNA polymerase
>Addgene plasmid #90359 | pLminP_Luc2P_RE17 | addgene full sequence | sequence record 369844 | Addgene NGS Result
AATGTAGTCTTATGCAATACTCTTGTAGTCTTGCAACATGGTAACGATGAGTTAGCAACATGCCTTACAA
GGAGAGAAAAAGCACCGTGCATGCCGATTGGTGGAAGTAAGGTGGTACGATCGTGCCTTATTAGGAAGGC
AACAGACGGGTCTGACATGGATTGGACGAACCACTGAATTGCCGCATTGCAGAGATATTGTATTTAAGTG
CCTAGCTCGATACATAAACGGGTCTCTCTGGTTAGACCAGATCTGAGCCTGGGAGCTCTCTGGCTAACTA
GGGAACCCACTGCTTAAGCCTCAATAAAGCTTGCCTTGAGTGCTTCAAGTAGTGTGTGCCCGTCTGTTGT
GTGACTCTGGTAACTAGAGATCCCTCAGACCCTTTTAGTCAGTGTGGAAAATCTCTAGCAGTGGCGCCCG
AACAGGGACTTGAAAGCGAAAGGGAAACCAGAGGAGCTCTCTCGACGCAGGACTCGGCTTGCTGAAGCGC
GCACGGCAAGAGGCGAGGGGCGGCGACTGGTGAGTACGCCAAAAATTTTGACTAGCGGAGGCTAGAAGGA
GAGAGATGGGTGCGAGAGCGTCAGTATTAAGCGGGGGAGAATTAGATCGCGATGGGAAAAAATTCGGTTA
AGGCCAGGGGGAAAGAAAAAATATAAATTAAAACATATAGTATGGGCAAGCAGGGAGCTAGAACGATTCG
CAGTTAATCCTGGCCTGTTAGAAACATCAGAAGGCTGTAGACAAATACTGGGACAGCTACAACCATCCCT
TCAGACAGGATCAGAAGAACTTAGATCATTATATAATACAGTAGCAACCCTCTATTGTGTGCATCAAAGG
ATAGAGATAAAAGACACCAAGGAAGCTTTAGACAAGATAGAGGAAGAGCAAAACAAAAGTAAGACCACCG
CACAGCAAGCGGCCGCTGATCTTCAGACCTGGAGGAGGAGATATGAGGGACAATTGGAGAAGTGAATTAT
ATAAATATAAAGTAGTAAAAATTGAACCATTAGGAGTAGCACCCACCAAGGCAAAGAGAAGAGTGGTGCA
GAGAGAAAAAAGAGCAGTGGGAATAGGAGCTTTGTTCCTTGGGTTCTTGGGAGCAGCAGGAAGCACTATG
GGCGCAGCGTCAATGACGCTGACGGTACAGGCCAGACAATTATTGTCTGGTATAGTGCAGCAGCAGAACA
ATTTGCTGAGGGCTATTGAGGCGCAACAGCATCTGTTGCAACTCACAGTCTGGGGCATCAAGCAGCTCCA
GGCAAGAATCCTGGCTGTGGAAAGATACCTAAAGGATCAACAGCTCCTGGGGATTTGGGGTTGCTCTGGA
AAACTCATTTGCACCACTGCTGTGCCTTGGAATGCTAGTTGGAGTAATAAATCTCTGGAACAGATTTGGA
ATCACACGACCTGGATGGAGTGGGACAGAGAAATTAACAATTACACAAGCTTAATACACTCCTTAATTGA
AGAATCGCAAAACCAGCAAGAAAAGAATGAACAAGAATTATTGGAATTAGATAAATGGGCAAGTTTGTGG
AATTGGTTTAACATAACAAATTGGCTGTGGTATATAAAATTATTCATAATGATAGTAGGAGGCTTGGTAG
GTTTAAGAATAGTTTTTGCTGTACTTTCTATAGTGAATAGAGTTAGGCAGGGATATTCACCATTATCGTT
TCAGACCCACCTCCCAACCCCGAGGGGACCCGACAGGCCCGAAGGAATAGAAGAAGAAGGTGGAGAGAGA
GACAGAGACAGATCCATTCGATTAGTGAACGGATCTCGACGGTATCGGTTAACTTTTAAAAGAAAAGGGG
GGATTGGGGGGTACAGTGCAGGGGAAAGAATAGTAGACATAATAGCAACAGACATACAAACTAAAGAATT
ACAAAAACAAATTACAAAAATTCAAAATTTTATCGATCGCACCAGCGTGTGGATCGGAGGAAAAACTGTT
TCATACAGAAGGCGTGGAGGAAAAACTGTTTCATACAGAAGGCGTGGAGGAAAAACTGTTTCATACAGAA
GGCGTGATCCGAGAACAGATCTGGCCTCGGCGGCCAAGCTTAGACACTAGAGGGTATATAATGGAAGCTC
GACTTCCAGCTTGGCAATCCGGTACTGTTGGTAAAGCCACCATGGAAGATGCCAAAAACATTAAGAAGGG
CCCAGCGCCATTCTACCCACTCGAAGACGGGACCGCCGGCGAGCAGCTGCACAAAGCCATGAAGCGCTAC
GCCCTGGTGCCCGGCACCATCGCCTTTACCGACGCACATATCGAGGTGGACATTACCTACGCCGAGTACT
TCGAGATGAGCGTTCGGCTGGCAGAAGCTATGAAGCGCTATGGGCTGAATACAAACCATCGGATCGTGGT
GTGCAGCGAGAATAGCTTGCAGTTCTTCATGCCCGTGTTGGGTGCCCTGTTCATCGGTGTGGCTGTGGCC
CCAGCTAACGACATCTACAACGAGCGCGAGCTGCTGAACAGCATGGGCATCAGCCAGCCCACCGTCGTAT
TCGTGAGCAAGAAAGGGCTGCAAAAGATCCTCAACGTGCAAAAGAAGCTACCGATCATACAAAAGATCAT
CATCATGGATAGCAAGACCGACTACCAGGGCTTCCAAAGCATGTACACCTTCGTGACTTCCCATTTGCCA
CCCGGCTTCAACGAGTACGACTTCGTGCCCGAGAGCTTCGACCGGGACAAAACCATCGCCCTGATCATGA
ACAGTAGTGGCAGTACCGGATTGCCCAAGGGCGTAGCCCTACCGCACCGCACCGCTTGTGTCCGATTCAG
TCATGCCCGCGACCCCATCTTCGGCAACCAGATCATCCCCGACACCGCTATCCTCAGCGTGGTGCCATTT
CACCACGGCTTCGGCATGTTCACCACGCTGGGCTACTTGATCTGCGGCTTTCGGGTCGTGCTCATGTACC
GCTTCGAGGAGGAGCTATTCTTGCGCAGCTTGCAAGACTATAAGATTCAATCTGCCCTGCTGGTGCCCAC
ACTATTTAGCTTCTTCGCTAAGAGCACTCTCATCGACAAGTACGACCTAAGCAACTTGCACGAGATCGCC
AGCGGCGGGGCGCCGCTCAGCAAGGAGGTAGGTGAGGCCGTGGCCAAACGCTTCCACCTACCAGGCATCC
GCCAGGGCTACGGCCTGACAGAAACAACCAGCGCCATTCTGATCACCCCCGAAGGGGACGACAAGCCTGG
CGCAGTAGGCAAGGTGGTGCCCTTCTTCGAGGCTAAGGTGGTGGACTTGGACACCGGTAAGACACTGGGT
GTGAACCAGCGCGGCGAGCTGTGCGTCCGTGGCCCCATGATCATGAGCGGCTACGTTAACAACCCCGAGG
CTACAAACGCTCTCATCGACAAGGACGGCTGGCTGCACAGCGGCGACATCGCCTACTGGGACGAGGACGA
GCACTTCTTCATCGTGGACCGGCTGAAGAGCCTGATCAAATACAAGGGCTACCAGGTAGCCCCAGCCGAA
CTGGAGAGCATCCTGCTGCAACACCCCAACATCTTCGACGCCGGGGTCGCCGGCCTGCCCGACGACGATG
CCGGCGAGCTGCCCGCCGCAGTCGTCGTGCTGGAACACGGTAAAACCATGACCGAGAAGGAGATCGTGGA
CTATGTGGCCAGCCAGGTTACAACCGCCAAGAAGCTGCGCGGTGGTGTTGTGTTCGTGGACGAGGTGCCT
AAAGGACTGACCGGCAAGTTGGACGCCCGCAAGATCCGCGAGATTCTCATTAAGGCCAAGAAGGGCGGCA
AGATCGCCGTGAATTCTCACGGCTTCCCTCCCGAGGTGGAGGAGCAGGCCGCCGGCACCCTGCCCATGAG
CTGCGCCCAGGAGAGCGGCATGGATAGACACCCTGCTGCTTGCGCCAGCGCCAGGATCAACGTCTAAGGC
CGCGACTCTAGAACGCGTCACTGCGGCTTACCGGTCATGAAGTCGGACTACAGACATCAGCGCGTACCGG
TTAGTAATGATCGACAATCAACCTCTGGATTACAAAATTTGTGAAAGATTGACTGGTATTCTTAACTATG
TTGCTCCTTTTACGCTATGTGGATACGCTGCTTTAATGCCTTTGTATCATGCTATTGCTTCCCGTATGGC
TTTCATTTTCTCCTCCTTGTATAAATCCTGGTTGCTGTCTCTTTATGAGGAGTTGTGGCCCGTTGTCAGG
CAACGTGGCGTGGTGTGCACTGTGTTTGCTGACGCAACCCCCACTGGTTGGGGCATTGCCACCACCTGTC
AGCTCCTTTCCGGGACTTTCGCTTTCCCCCTCCCTATTGCCACGGCGGAACTCATCGCCGCCTGCCTTGC
CCGCTGCTGGACAGGGGCTCGGCTGTTGGGCACTGACAATTCCGTGGTGTTGTCGGGGAAGCTGACGTCC
TTTCCATGGCTGCTCGCCTGTGTTGCCACCTGGATTCTGCGCGGGACGTCCTTCTGCTACGTCCCTTCGG
CCCTCAATCCAGCGGACCTTCCTTCCCGCGGCCTGCTGCCGGCTCTGCGGCCTCTTCCGCGTCTTCGCCT
TCGCCCTCAGACGAGTCGGATCTCCCTTTGGGCCGCCTCCCCGCCTGGCGATGGTACCGGTGTGGAAAGT
CCCCAGGCTCCCCAGCAGGCAGAAGTATGCAAAGCATGCATCTCAATTAGTCAGCAACCAGGTGTGGAAA
GTCCCCAGGCTCCCCAGCAGGCAGAAGTATGCAAAGCATGCATCTCAATTAGTCAGCAACCATAGTCCCG
CCCCTAACTCCGCCCATCCCGCCCCTAACTCCGCCCAGTTCCGCCCATTCTCCGCCCCATGGCTGACTAA
TTTTTTTTATTTATGCAGAGGCCGAGGCCGCCTCTGCCTCTGAGCTATTCCAGAAGTAGTGAGGAGGCTT
TTTTGGAGGCCTAGGCTTTTGCAAAAAGCTCCCGGGAGCTTGTATATCCATTTTCGGATCTGATCAGCAC
CTAGCATGGTGAGCAAGGGCGAGGAGCTGTTCACCGGGGTGGTGCCCATCCTGGTCGAGCTGGACGGCGA
CGTAAACGGCCACAAGTTCAGCGTGTCCGGCGAGGGCGAGGGCGATGCCACCTACGGCAAGCTGACCCTG
AAGTTCATCTGCACCACCGGCAAGCTGCCCGTGCCCTGGCCCACCCTCGTGACCACCTTCACCTACGGCG
TGCAGTGCTTCGCCCGCTACCCCGACCACATGAAGCAGCACGACTTCTTCAAGTCCGCCATGCCCGAAGG
CTACGTCCAGGAGCGCACCATCTTCTTCAAGGACGACGGCAACTACAAGACCCGCGCCGAGGTGAAGTTC
GAGGGCGACACCCTGGTGAACCGCATCGAGCTGAAGGGCATCGACTTCAAGGAGGACGGCAACATCCTGG
GGCACAAGCTGGAGTACAACTACAACAGCCACAAGGTCTATATCACCGCCGACAAGCAGAAGAACGGCAT
CAAGGTGAACTTCAAGACCCGCCACAACATCGAGGACGGCAGCGTGCAGCTCGCCGACCACTACCAGCAG
AACACCCCCATCGGCGACGGCCCCGTGCTGCTGCCCGACAACCACTACCTGAGCACCCAGTCCGCCCTGA
GCAAAGACCCCAACGAGAAGCGCGATCACATGGTCCTGCTGGAGTTCGTGACCGCCGCCGGGATCACTCT
CGGCATGGACGAGCTGTACAAGTAAGGTACCTTTAAGACCAATGACTTACAAGGCAGCTGTAGATCTTAG
CCACTTTTTAAAAGAAAAGGGGGGACTGGAAGGGCTAATTCACTCCCAACGAAGACAAGATCTGCTTTTT
GCTTGTACTGGGTCTCTCTGGTTAGACCAGATCTGAGCCTGGGAGCTCTCTGGCTAACTAGGGAACCCAC
TGCTTAAGCCTCAATAAAGCTTGCCTTGAGTGCTTCAAGTAGTGTGTGCCCGTCTGTTGTGTGACTCTGG
TAACTAGAGATCCCTCAGACCCTTTTAGTCAGTGTGGAAAATCTCTAGCAGTAGTAGTTCATGTCATCTT
ATTATTCAGTATTTATAACTTGCAAAGAAATGAATATCAGAGAGTGAGAGGAACTTGTTTATTGCAGCTT
ATAATGGTTACAAATAAAGCAATAGCATCACAAATTTCACAAATAAAGCATTTTTTTCACTGCATTCTAG
TTGTGGTTTGTCCAAACTCATCAATGTATCTTATCATGTCTGGCTCTAGCTATCCCGCCCCTAACTCCGC
CCATCCCGCCCCTAACTCCGCCCAGTTCCGCCCATTCTCCGCCCCATGGCTGACTAATTTTTTTTATTTA
TGCAGAGGCCGAGGCCGCCTCGGCCTCTGAGCTATTCCAGAAGTAGTGAGGAGGCTTTTTTGGAGGCCTA
GGGACGTACCCAATTCGCCCTATAGTGAGTCGTATTACGCGCGCTCACTGGCCGTCGTTTTACAACGTCG
TGACTGGGAAAACCCTGGCGTTACCCAACTTAATCGCCTTGCAGCACATCCCCCTTTCGCCAGCTGGCGT
AATAGCGAAGAGGCCCGCACCGATCGCCCTTCCCAACAGTTGCGCAGCCTGAATGGCGAATGGG
[124 nt withheld, positions 6575-6698]
C
[91 nt withheld, positions 6700-6790]
A
[49 nt withheld, positions 6792-6840]
CCTTTGACGTTGGAGTCCACGTTCTTT
[37 nt withheld, positions 6868-6904]
ACCCTATCTCGGTCTATTCTTTTGATTTATAAGGGATTTTGCCGATTTCGGCCTATTGGTTAAAAAATGA
GCTGATTTAACAAAAATTTAACGCGAATTTTAACAAAATATTAACGCTTACAATTTAGGTGGCACTTTTC
GGGGAAATGTGCGCGGAACCCCTATTTGTTTATTTTTCTAAATACATTCAAATATGTATCCGCTCATGAG
ACAATAACCCTGATAAATGCTTCAATAATATTGAAAAAGGAAGAGTATGAGTATTCAACATTTCCGTGTC
GCCCTTATTCCCTTTTTTGCGGCATTTTGCCTTCCTGTTTTTGCTCACCCAGAAACGCTGGTGAAAGTAA
AAGATGCTGAAGATCAGTTGGGTGCACGAGTGGGTTACATCGAACTGGATCTCAACAGCGGTAAGATCCT
TGAGAGTTTTCGCCCCGAAGAACGTTTTCCAATGATGAGCACTTTTAAAGTTCTGCTATGTGGCGCGGTA
TTATCCCGTATTGACGCCGGGCAAGAGCAACTCGGTCGCCGCATACACTATTCTCAGAATGACTTGGTTG
AGTACTCACCAGTCACAGAAAAGCATCTTACGGATGGCATGACAGTAAGAGAATTATGCAGTGCTGCCAT
AACCATGAGTGATAACACTGCGGCCAACTTACTTCTGACAACGATCGGAGGACCGAAGGAGCTAACCGCT
TTTTTGCACAACATGGGGGATCATGTAACTCGCCTTGATCGTTGGGAACCGGAGCTGAATGAAGCCATAC
CAAACGACGAGCGTGACACCACGATGCCTGTAGCAATGGCAACAACGTTGCGCAAACTATTAACTGGCGA
ACTACTTACTCTAGCTTCCCGGCAACAATTAATAGACTGGATGGAGGCGGATAAAGTTGCAGGACCACTT
CTGCGCTCGGCCCTTCCGGCTGGCTGGTTTATTGCTGATAAATCTGGAGCCGGTGAGCGTGGGTCTCGCG
GTATCATTGCAGCACTGGGGCCAGATGGTAAGCCCTCCCGTATCGTAGTTATCTACACGACGGGGAGTCA
GGCAACTATGGATGAACGAAATAGACAGATCGCTGAGATAGGTGCCTCACTGATTAAGCATTGGTAACTG
TCAGACCAAGTTTACTCATATATACTTTAGATTGATTTAAAACTTCATTTTTAATTTAAAAGGATCTAGG
TGAAGATCCTTTTTGATAATCTCATGACCAAAATCCCTTAACGTGAGTTTTCGTTCCACTGAGCGTCAGA
CCCCGTAGAAAAGATCAAAGGATCTTCTTGAGATCCTTTTTTTCTGCGCGTAATCTGCTGCTTGCAAACA
AAAAAACCACCGCTACCAGCGGTGGTTTGTTTGCCGGATCAAGAGCTACCAACTCTTTTTCCGAAGGTAA
CTGGCTTCAGCAGAGCGCAGATACCAAATACTGTTCTTCTAGTGTAGCCGTAGTTAGGCCACCACTTCAA
GAACTCTGTAGCACCGCCTACATACCTCGCTCTGCTAATCCTGTTACCAGTGGCTGCTGCCAGTGGCGAT
AAGTCGTGTCTTACCGGGTTGGACTCAAGACGATAGTTACCGGATAAGGCGCAGCGGTCGGGCTGAACGG
GGGGTTCGTGCACACAGCCCAGCTTGGAGCGAACGACCTACACCGAACTGAGATACCTACAGCGTGAGCT
ATGAGAAAGCGCCACGCTTCCCGAAGGGAGAAAGGCGGACAGGTATCCGGTAAGCGGCAGGGTCGGAACA
GGAGAGCGCACGAGGGAGCTTCCAGGGGGAAACGCCTGGTATCTTTATAGTCCTGTCGGGTTTCGCCACC
TCTGACTTGAGCGTCGATTTTTGTGATGCTCGTCAGGGGGGCGGAGCCTATGGAAAAACGCCAGCAACGC
GGCCTTTTTACGGTTCCTGGCCTTTTGCTGGCCTTTTGCTCACATGTTCTTTCCTGCGTTATCCCCTGAT
TCTGTGGATAACCGTATTACCGCCTTTGAGTGAGCTGATACCGCTCGCCGCAGCCGAACGACCGAGCGCA
GCGAGTCAGTGAGCGAGGAAGCGGAAGAGCGCCCAATACGCAAACCGCCTCTCCCCGCGCGTTGGCCGAT
TCATTAATGCAGCTGGCACGACAGGTTTCCCGACTGGAAAGCGGGCAGTGAGCGCAACGCAATTAATGTG
AGTTAGCTCACTCATTAGGCACCCCAGGCTTTACACTTTATGCTTCCGGCTCGTATGTTGTGTGGAATTG
TGAGCGGATAACAATTTCACACAGGAAACAGCTATGACCATGATTACGCCAAGCGCGCAATTAACCCTCA
CTAAAGGGAACAAAAGCTGGAGCTGCAAGCTT
